>Addgene plasmid #110617 | pBTK550d | depositor full sequence | sequence record 208078 | pBTK550d sequence 12266 bps
CTCGGCACTGCGGCCCCGGCTGGCCAGCTTCTGCGCGGCGATAAAGTCGCACTTGCTGAGGTCATGACCG
AAGCGCTTGACCAGCCCGGCCATCTCGCTGCGGTACTCGTCCAGCGCCGTGCGCCGGTGGCGGCTAAGCT
GCCGCTCGGGCAGTTCGAGGCTGGCCAGCCTGCGGGCCTTCTCCTGCTGCCGCTGGGCCTGCTCGATCTG
CTGGCCAGCCTGCTGCACCAGCGCCGGGCCAGCGGTGGCGGTCTTGCCCTTGGATTCACGCAGCAGCACC
CACGGCTGATAACCGGCGCGGGTGGTGTGCTTGTCCTTGCGGTTGGTGAAGCCCGCCAAGCGGCCATAGT
GGCGGCTGTCGGCGCTGGCCGGGTCGGCGTCGTACTCGCTGGCCAGCGTCCGGGCAATCTGCCCCCGAAG
TTCACCGCCTGCGGCGTCGGCCACCTTGACCCATGCCTGATAGTTCTTCGGGCTGGTTTCCACTACCAGG
GCAGGCTCCCGGCCCTCGGCTTTCATGTCATCCAGGTCAAACTCGCTGAGGTCGTCCACCAGCACCAGAC
CATGCCGCTCCTGCTCGGCGGGCCTGATATACACGTCATTGCCCTGGGCATTCATCCGCTTGAGCCATGG
CGTGTTCTGGAGCACTTCGGCGGCTGACCATTCCCGGTTCATCATCTGGCCGGTGGGTGCGTCCCTGACG
CCGATATCGAAGCGCTCACAGCCCATGGCCTTGAGCTGTCGGCCTATGGCCTGCAAAGTCCTGTCGTTCT
TCATCGGGCCACCAAGCGCAGCCAGATCGAGCCGTCCTCGGTTGTCAGTGGCGTCAGGTCGAGCAAGAGC
AACGATGCGATCAGCAGCACCACCGTAGGCATCATGGAAGCCAGCATCACGGTTAGCCATAGCTTCCAGT
GCCACCCCCGCGACGCGCTCCGGGCGCTCTGCGCGGCGCTGCTCACCTCGGCGGCTACCTCCCGCAACTC
TTTGGCCAGCTCCACCCATGCCGCCCCTGTCTGGCGCTGGGCTTTCAGCCACTCCGCCGCCTGCGCCTCG
CTGGCCTGCTTGGTCTGGCTCATGACCTGCCGGGCTTCGTCGGCCAGTGTCGCCATGCTCTGGGCCAGCG
GTTCGATCTGCTCCGCTAACTCGTTGATGCCTCTGGATTTCTTCACTCTGTCGATTGCGTTCATGGTCTA
TTGCCTCCCGGTATTCCTGTAAGTCGATGATCTGGGCGTTGGCGGTGTCGATGTTCAGGGCCACGTCTGC
CCGGTCGGTGCGGATGCCCCGGCCTTCCATCTCCACCACGTTCGGCCCCAGGTGAACACCGGGCAGGCGC
TCGATGCCCTGCGCCTCAAGTGTTCTGTGGTCAATGCGGGCGTCGTGGCCAGCCCGCTCTAATGCCCGGT
TGGCATGGTCGGCCCATGCCTCGCGGGTCTGCTCAAGCCATGCCTTGGGCTTGAGCGCTTCGGTCTTCTG
TGCCCCGCCCTTCTCCGGGGTCTTGCCGTTGTACCGCTTGAACCACTGAGCGGCGGGCCGCTCGATGCCG
TCATTGATCCGCTCGGAGATCATCAGGTGGCAGTGCGGGTTCTCGCCGCCACCGGCATGGATGGCCAGCG
TATACGGCAGGCGCTCGGCACCGGTCAGGTGCTGGGCGAACTCGGACGCCAGCGCCTTCTGCTGGTCGAG
GGTCAGCTCGACCGGCAGGGCAAATTCGACCTCCTTGAACAGCCGCCCATTGGCGCGTTCATACAGGTCG
GCAGCATCCCAGTAGTCGGCGGGCCGCTCGACGAACTCCGGCATGTGCCCGGATTCGGCGTGCAAGACTT
CATCCATGTCGCGGGCATACTTGCCTTCGCGCTGGATGTAGTCGGCCTTGGCCCTGGCCGATTGGCCGCC
CGACCTGCTGCCGGTTTTCGCCGTAAGGTGATAAATCGCCATGCTGCCTCGCTGTTGCTTTTGCTTTTCG
GCTCCATGCAATGGCCCTCGGAGAGCGCACCGCCCGAAGGGTGGCCGTTAGGCCAGTTTCTCGAAGAGAA
ACCGGTAAGTGCGCCCTCCCCTACAAAGTAGGGTCGGGATTGCCGCCGCTGTGCCTCCATGATAGCCTAC
GAGACAGCACATTAACAATGGGGTGTCAAGATGGTTAAGGGGAGCAACAAGGCGGCGGATCGGCTGGCCA
AGCTCGAAGAACAACGAGCGCGAATCAATGCCGAAATTCAGCGGGAGCGGGCAAGGGAACAGCAGCAAGA
GCGCAAGAACGAAACAAGGCGCAAGGTGCTGGTGGGGGCCATGATTTTGGCCAAGGTGAACAGCAGCGAG
TGGCCGGAGGATCGGCTCATGGCGGCAATGGATGCGTACCTTGAACGCGACCACGACCGCGCCTTGTTCG
GTCTGCCGCCACGCCAGAAGGATGAGCCGGGCTGAATGATCGACCGAGACAGGCCCTGCGGGGCTGCACA
CGCGCCCCCACCCTTCGGGTAGGGGGAAAGGCCGCTAAAGCGGCTAAAAGCGCTCCAGCGTATTTCTGCG
GGGTTTGGTGTGGGGTTTAGCGGGCTTTGCCCGCCTTTCCCCCTGCCGCGCAGCGGTGGGGCGGTGTGTA
GCCTAGCGCAGCGAATAGACCAGCTATCCGGCCTCTGGCCGGGCATATTGGGCAAGGGCAGCAGCGCCCC
ACAAGGGCGCTGATAACCGCGCCTAGTGGATTATTCTTAGATAATCATGGATGGATTTTTCCAACACCCC
GCCAGCCCCCGCCCCTGCTGGGTTTGCAGGTTTGGGGGCGTGACAGTTATTGCAGGGGTTCGTGACAGTT
ATTGCAGGGGGGCGTGACAGTTATTGCAGGGGTTCGTGACAGTTAGTACGGGAGTGACGGGCACTGGCTG
GCAATGTCTAGCAACGGCAGGCATTTCGGCTGAGGGTAAAAGAACTTTCCGCTAAGCGATAGACTGTATG
TAAACACAGTATTGCAAGGACGCGGAACATGCCTCATGTGGCGGCCAGGACGGCCAGCCGGGATCGGGAT
ACTGGTCGTTACCAGAGCCACCGACCCGAGCAAACCCTTCTCTATCAGATCGTTGACGAGTATTACCCGG
CATTCGCTGCGCTTATGGCAGAGCAGGGAAAGGAATTGCCGGGCTATGTGCAACGGGAATTTGAAGAATT
TCTCCAATGCGGGCGGCTGGAGCATGGCTTTCTACGGGTTCGCTGCGAGTCTTGCCACGCCGAGCACCTG
GTCGCTTTCAGAAATCAATCTAAAGTATATATGAGTAAACTTGGTCTGACAGGCCCCTGAATTCGCATCT
AGACAGGGTCTTGCTCTGTCACCCTCAAGACAACCTGCCCCTCAACGTTTACACTTTATGCTTCCGGCTC
GTATGTTGTGTGGAATTGTGAGCGGATAACAATTTTAAAGAGGAGAAATTAACTATGAACACGATTAACA
TCGCTAAGAACGACTTCTCTGACATCGAACTGGCTGCTATCCCGTTCAACACTCTGGCTGACCATTACGG
TGAGCGTTTAGCTCGCGAACAGTTGGCCCTTGAGCATGAGTCTTACGAGATGGGTGAAGCACGCTTCCGC
AAGATGTTTGAGCGTCAACTTAAAGCTGGTGAGGTTGCGGATAACGCTGCCGCCAAGCCTCTCATCACTA
CCCTACTCCCTAAGATGATTGCACGCATCAACGACTGGTTTGAGGAAGTGAAAGCTAAGCGCGGCAAGCG
CCCGACAGCCTTCCAGTTCCTGCAAGAAATCAAGCCGGAAGCCGTAGCGTACATCACCATTAAGACCACT
CTGGCTTGCCTAACCAGTGCTGACAATACAACCGTTCAGGCTGTAGCAAGCGCAATCGGTCGGGCCATTG
AGGACGAGGCTCGCTTCGGTCGTATCCGTGACCTTGAAGCTAAGCACTTCAAGAAAAACGTTGAGGAACA
ACTCAACAAGCGCGTAGGGCACGTCTACAAGAAAGCATTTATGCAAGTTGTCGAGGCTGACATGCTCTCT
AAGGGTCTACTCGGTGGCGAGGCGTGGTCTTCGTGGCATAAGGAAGACTCTATTCATGTAGGAGTACGCT
GCATCGAGATGCTCATTGAGTCAACCGGAATGGTTAGCTTACACCGCCAAAATGCTGGCGTAGTAGGTCA
AGACTCTGAGACTATCGAACTCGCACCTGAATACGCTGAGGCTATCGCAACCCGTGCAGGTGCGCTGGCT
GGCATCTCTCCGATGTTCCAACCTTGCGTAGTTCCTCCTAAGCCGTGGACTGGCATTACTGGTGGTGGCT
ATTGGGCTAACGGTCGTCGTCCTCTGGCGCTGGTGCGTACTCACAGTAAGAAAGCACTGATGCGCTACGA
AGACGTTTACATGCCTGAGGTGTACAAAGCGATTAACATTGCGCAAAACACCGCATGGAAAATCAACAAG
AAAGTCCTAGCGGTCGCCAACGTAATCACCAAGTGGAAGCATTGTCCGGTCGAGGACATCCCTGCGATTG
AGCGTGAAGAACTCCCGATGAAACCGGAAGACATCGACATGAATCCTGAGGCTCTCACCGCGTGGAAACG
TGCTGCCGCTGCTGTGTACCGCAAGGACAAGGCTCGCAAGTCTCGCCGTATCAGCCTTGAGTTCATGCTT
GAGCAAGCCAATAAGTTTGCTAACCATAAGGCCATCTGGTTCCCTTACAACATGGACTGGCGCGGTCGTG
TTTACGCTGTGTCAATGTTCAACCCGCAAGGTAACGATATGACCAAAGGACTGCTTACGCTGGCGAAAGG
TAAACCAATCGGTAAGGAAGGTTACTACTGGCTGAAAATCCACGGTGCAAACTGTGCGGGTGTCGATAAG
GTTCCGTTCCCTGAGCGCATCAAGTTCATTGAGGAAAACCACGAGAACATCATGGCTTGCGCTAAGTCTC
CACTGGAGAACACTTGGTGGGCTGAGCAAGATTCTCCGTTCTGCTTCCTTGCGTTCTGCTTTGAGTACGC
TGGGGTACAGCACCACGGCCTGAGCTATAACTGCTCCCTTCCGCTGGCGTTTGACGGGTCTTGCTCTGGC
ATCCAGCACTTCTCCGCGATGCTCCGAGATGAGGTAGGTGGTCGCGCGGTTAACTTGCTTCCTAGTGAAA
CCGTTCAGGACATCTACGGGATTGTTGCTAAGAAAGTCAACGAGATTCTACAAGCAGACGCAATCAATGG
GACCGATAACGAAGTAGTTACCGTGACCGATGAGAACACTGGTGAAATCTCTGAGAAAGTCAAGCTGGGC
ACTAAGGCACTGGCTGGTCAATGGCTGGCTTACGGTGTTACTCGCAGTGTGACTAAGCGTTCAGTCATGA
CGCTGGCTTACGGGTCCAAAGAGTTCGGCTTCCGTCAACAAGTGCTGGAAGATACCATTCAGCCAGCTAT
TGATTCCGGCAAGGGTCTGATGTTCACTCAGCCGAATCAGGCTGCTGGATACATGGCTAAGCTGATTTGG
GAATCTGTGAGCGTGACGGTGGTAGCTGCGGTTGAAGCAATGAACTGGCTTAAGTCTGCTGCTAAGCTGC
TGGCTGCTGAGGTCAAAGATAAGAAGACTGGAGAGATTCTTCGCAAGCGTTGCGCTGTGCATTGGGTAAC
TCCTGATGGTTTCCCTGTGTGGCAGGAATACAAGAAGCCTATTCAGACGCGCTTGAACCTGATGTTCCTC
GGTCAGTTCCGCTTACAGCCTACCATTAACACCAACAAAGATAGCGAGATTGATGCACACAAACAGGAGT
CTGGTATCGCTCCTAACTTTGTACACAGCCAAGACGGTAGCCACCTTCGTAAGACTGTAGTGTGGGCACA
CGAGAAGTACGGAATCGAATCTTTTGCACTGATTCACGACTCCTTCGGTACCATTCCGGCTGACGCTGCG
AACCTGTTCAAAGCAGTGCGCGAAACTATGGTTGACACATATGAGTCTTGTGATGTACTGGCTGATTTCT
ACGACCAGTTCGCTGACCAGTTGCACGAGTCTCAATTGGACAAAATGCCAGCACTTCCGGCTAAAGGTAA
CTTGAACCTCCGTGACATCTTAGAGTCGGACTTCGCGTTCGCGTAAATCCGTAATCGTTAATCCGCAAAT
AACGTAAAAACCCGCTTCGGCGGGTTTTTTTATGGGGGGAGTTTAGGGAAAGAGCATTTGTCAGCTGCTG
AACTGGCCGATAATTGCAGACGAACGTCGGTCAGTTTCACCTGATTTACGTAAAAACCCGCTTCGGCGGG
TTTTTGCTTTTGGAGGGGCAGAAAGATGAATGACTGTCAAATTAATACGACTCACTATAGGGAGAGGAAT
TGTGAGCGGATAACAATTCCATACAGAAACAGAGGAGATATATGAGTAAAGGAGAAGAGCTTTTCACAGG
AGTTGTCCCAATCCTCGTGGAATTAGACGGTGATGTTAATGGGCACAAGTTCTCTGTCAGTGGAGAGGGT
GAAGGCGACGCAACATATGGCAAGCTGACCCTTAAATTTATTTGCACCACGGGTAAACTACCTGTTCCAT
GGCCAACACTGGTCACTACGTTCGGGTATGGGGTTCAGTGCTTTGCGCGCTACCCAGATCACATGAAACA
GCACGACTTTTTCAAGAGTGCAATGCCCGAAGGCTATGTACAGGAGAGAACCATCTTTTTTAAGGATGAC
GGCAACTATAAGACACGCGCCGAAGTGAAGTTCGAGGGTGATACCCTTGTTAATAGAATCGAGTTAAAGG
GTATTGACTTTAAGGAAGATGGAAATATTTTAGGCCACAAACTGGAATATAACTATAACTCCCATAATGT
GTACATTATGGCCGACAAGCAAAAGAACGGTATCAAGGTTAACTTCAAGATCAGACACAACATTGAGGAT
GGAAGCGTTCAACTAGCCGACCATTACCAACAAAACACCCCAATTGGCGATGGGCCTGTGCTGTTACCAG
ACAACCATTACCTGTCCACTCAATCTGCCCTTTCGAAAGATCCCAACGAAAAGCGCGACCACATGGTCCT
TCTTGAGTTTGTCACGGCTGCTGGGATTACACACGGCATGGATGAACTATACAAATAAATCCCTGCTAAC
AAAGCCCGAAAGGAAGCTGAGTTGGCTGCTGCCACCGCTGAGCAATAACTAGCATAACCCCTTGGGGCCT
CTAAACGGGTCTTGAGGGGTTTTTTGCTGAAAGGAGGAACTATATGCTGCCATCCCTGAAAACCACCCCA
TAGTCAGGATCACAAGGACCCCAGCAGTTACAGAGATGTTACGAACCCCCAGGACATCCGAGAATGCGAG
GCGATGGAGGGTACAACCGGGAGAGTGTTCACCGACAAACAACAGATAAAACAAAAGGCCCAGTCTTCCG
ACTGAGCCTTTTGTTTTATTTGATGTCTGGCAGTTCCCCGCCGCTATCTGATCATCAAATAATAATTTCT
TCAT
[68 nt withheld, positions 7425-7492]
TACATCACTGCCCGCTTTCCAGTCGGGAAACCTGTCGTGCCAGCTGCATTAATGAATCGGCCAACGCGCG
GGGAGAGGCGGTTTGCGTATTGGGCGCCAGGGTGGTTTTTCTTTTCACCAGTGACACCGGCAACAGCTGA
TTGCCCTTCACCGCCTGGCCCTGAGAGAGTTGCAGCAAGCGGTCCACGCTGGTTTGCCCCAGCAGGCGAA
AATCCTGTTTGATGGTGGTTAACGGCGGGATATAACATGAGCTGTCTTCGGTATCGTCGTATCCCACTAC
CGAGATATCCGCACCAACGCGCAGCCCGGACTCGGTAATGGCGCGCATTGCGCCCAGCGCCATCTGATCG
TTGGCAACCAGCATCGCAGTGGGAACGATGCCCTCATTCAGCATTTGCATGGTTTGTTGAAAACCGGACA
TGGCACTCCAGTCGCCTTCCCGTTCCGCTATCGGCTGAATTTGATTGCGAGTGAGATATTTATGCCAGCC
AGCCAGACGCAGACGCGCCGAGACAGAACTTAATGGGCCCGCTAACAGCGCGATTTGCTGGTGACCCAAT
GCGACCAGATGCTCCACGCCCAGTCGCGTACCGTCTTCATGGGAGAAAATAATACTGTTGATGGGTGTCT
GGTCAGAGACATCAAGAAATAACGCCGGAACATTAGTGCAGGCAGCTTCCACAGCAATGGCATCCTGGTC
ATCCAGCGGATAGTTAATGATCAGCCCACTGACGCGTTGCGCGAGAAGATTGTGCACCGCCGCTTTACAG
GCTTCGACGCCGCTTCGTTCTACCATCGACACCACCACGCTGGCACCCAGTTGATCGGCGCGAGATTTAA
TCGCCGCGACAATTTGCGACGGCGCGTGCAGGGCCAGACTGGAGGTGGCAACGCCAATCAGCAACGACTG
TTTGCCCGCCAGTTGTTGTGCCACGCGGTTGGGAATGTAATTCAGCTCCGCCATCGCCGCTTCCACTTTT
TCCCGCGTTTTCGCAGAAACGTGGCTGGCCTGGTTCACCACGCGGGAAACGGTCTGATAAGAGACACCGG
CATACTCTGCGACATCGTATAACGTTACTGGTTTCATGAGTACCTCTCCTGTATCTTGTGTACTTGCGTA
CCGTAATATCTCCTCTGTTTCTGTATAACAGTACTATGTGATTATACCAGCCCCCTCACTACATGTCAAG
AATAAACTGCCAAAGCCGAGCGGCCGCTTATTTGCCGACTACCTTGGTGATCTCGCCTTTCACGTAGTGG
ACAAATTCTTCCAACTGATCTGCGCGCGAGGCCAAGCGATCTTCTTCTTGTCCAAGATAAGCCTGTCTAG
CTTCAAGTATGACGGGCTGATACTGGGCCGGCAGGCGCTCCATTGCCCAGTCGGCAGCGACATCCTTCGG
CGCGATTTTGCCGGTTACTGCGCTGTACCAAATGCGGGACAACGTAAGCACTACATTTCGCTCATCGCCA
GCCCAGTCGGGCGGCGAGTTCCATAGCGTTAAGGTTTCATTTAGCGCCTCAAATAGATCCTGTTCAGGAA
CCGGATCAAAGAGTTCCTCCGCCGCTGGACCTACCAAGGCAACGCTATGTTCTCTTGCTTTTGTCAGCAA
GATAGCCAGATCAATGTCGATCGTGGCTGGCTCGAAGATACCCGCAAGAATGTCATTGCGCTGCCATTCT
CCAAATTGCAGTTCGCGCTTAGCTGGATAACGCCACGGAATGATGTCGTCGTGCACAACAATGGTGACTT
CTACAGCGCGGAGAATCTCGCTCTCTCCAGGGGAAGCCGAAGTTTCCAAAAGGTCGTTGATCAAAGCTCG
CCGCGTTGTTTCATCAAGCCTTACGGTCACCGTAACCAGCAAATCAATATCACTGTGTGGCTTCAGGCCG
CCATCCACTGCGGAGCCGTACAAATGTACGGCCAGCAACGTCGGTTCGAGATGGCGCTCGATGACGCCAA
CTACCTCTGATAGTTGAGTCGATACTTCGGCGATCACCGCTTCCCTCATAATGTTTAACTTTGTTTTAGG
GCGACTGCCCTGCTGCGTAACATCGTTGCTGCTCCATAACATCAAACATCGACCCACGGCGTAACGCGCT
TGCTGCTTGGATGCCCGAGGCATAGACTGTACCCCAAAAAAACAGTCATAACAAGCCATGAAAACCGCCA
CTGCGCCGTTACCACCGCTGCGTTCGGTCAAGGTTCTGGACCAGTTGCGTGAGCGCATACGCTACTTGCA
TTACAGCTTACGAACCGAACAGGCTTATGTCCACTGGGTTCGTGCCTTCATCCGTTTCCACGGTGTGCGT
CACCCGGCAACCTTGGGTAGCAGCGAAGTCGAGGCATTTCTGTCCTGGCTGGTCATGACCAAAATCCCTT
AACGTGAGTCAGCCTGCCGCCTTGGGCCGGGTGATGTCGTACTTGCCCGCCGCGAACTCGGTTACCGTCC
AGCCCAGCGCGACCAGCTCCGGCAACGCCTCGCGCACCCGCTTGCGGCGCTTGCGCATGGTCGAACCACT
GGCCTCTGACGGCCAGACATAGCCGCACAAGGTATCTATGGAAGCCTTGCCGGTTTTGCCGGGGTCGATC
CAGCCACACAGCCGCTGGTGCAGCAGGCGGGCGGTTTCGCTGTCCAGCGCCCGCACCTCGTCCATGCTGA
TGCGCACATGCTGGCCGCCACCCATGACGGCCTGCGCGATCAAGGGGTTCAGGGCCACGTACAGGCGCCC
GTCCGCCTCGTCGCTGGCGTACTCCGACAGCAGCCGAAACCCCTGCCGCTTGCGGCCATTCTGGGCGATG
ATGGATACCTTCCAAAGGCGCTCGATGCAGTCCTGTATGTGCTTGAGCGCCCCACCACTATCGACCTCTG
CCCCGATTTCCTTTGCCAGCGCCCGATAGCTACCTTTGACCACATGGCATTCAGCGGTGACGGCCTCCCA
CTTGGGTTCCAGGAACAGCCGGAGCTGCCGTCCGCCTTCGGTCTTGGGTTCCGGGCCAAGCACTAGGCCA
TTAGGCCCAGCCATGGCCACCAGCCCTTGCAGGATGCGCAGATCATCAGCGCCCAGCGGCTCCGGGCCGC
TGAACTCGATCCGCTTGCCGTCGCCGTAGTCATACGTCACGTCCAGCTTGCTGCGCTTGCGCTCGCCCCG
CTTGAGGGCACGGAACAGGCCGGGGGCCAGACAGTGCGCCGGGTCGTGCCGGACGTGGCTGAGGCTGTGC
TTGTTCTTAGGCTTCACCACGGGGCACCCCCTTGCTCTTGCGCTGCCTCTCCAGCACGGCGGGCTTGAGC
ACCCCGCCGTCATGCCGCCTGAACCACCGATCAGCGAACGGTGCGCCATAGTTGGCCTTGCTCACACCGA
AGCGGACGAAGAACCGGCGCTGGTCGTCGTCCACACCCCATTCCTCGGCCTCGGCGCTGGTCATGCTCGA
CAGGTAGGACTGCCAGCGGATGTTATCGACCAGTACCGAGCTGCCCCGGCTGGCCTGCTGCTGGTCGCCT
GCGCCCATCATGGCCGCGCCCTTGCTGGCATGGTGCAGGAACACGATAGAGCACCCGGTATCGGCGGCGA
TGGCCTCCATGCGACCGATGACCTGGGCCATGGGGCCGCTGGCGTTTTCTTCCTCGATGTGGAACCGGCG
CAGCGTGTCCAGCACCATCAGGCGGCGGCCCTCGGCGGCGCGCTTGAGGCCGTCGAACCACTCCGGGGCC
ATGATGTTGGGCAGGCTGCCGATCAGCGGCTGGATCAGCAGGCCGTCAGCCACGGCTTGCCGTTCCTCGG
CGCTGAGGTGCGCCCCAAGGGCGTGCAGGCGGTGATGAATGGCGGTGGGCGGGTCTTCGGCGGGCAGGTA
GATCACCGGGCCGGTGGGCAGTTCGCCCACCTCCAGCAGATCCGGCCCGCCTGCAATCTGTGCGGCCAGT
TGCAGGGCCAGCATGGATTTACCGGCACCACCGGGCGACACCAGCGCCCCGACCGTACCGGCCACCATGT
TGGGCAAAACGTAGTCCAGCGGTGGCGGCGCTGCTGCGAACGCCTCCAGAATATTGATAGGCTTATGGGT
AGCCATTGATTGCCTCCTTTGCAGGCAGTTGGTGGTTAGGCGCTGGCGGGGTCACTACCCCCGCCCTGCG
CCGCTCTGAGTTCTTCCAGGCACTCGCGCAGCGCCTCGTATTCGTCGTCGGTCAGCCAGAACTTGCGCTG
ACGCATCCCTTTGGCCTTCATGCGCTCGGCATATCGCGCTTGGCGTACAGCGTCAGGGCTGGCCAGCAGG
TCGCCGGTCTGCTTGTCCTTTTGGTCTTTCATATCAGTCACCGAGAAACTTGCCGGGGCCGAAAGGCTTG
TCTTCGCGGAACAAGGACAAGGTGCAGCCGTCAAGGTTAAGGCTGGCCATATCAGCGACTGAAAAGCGGC
CAGCCTCGGCCTTGTTTGACGTATAACCAAAGCCACCGGGCAACCAATAGCCCTTGTCACTTTTGATCAG
GTAGACCGACCCTGAAGCGCTTTTTTCGTATTCCATAAAACCCCCTTCTGTGCGTGAGTACTCATAGTAT
AACAGGCGTGAGTACCAACGCAAGCACTACATGCTGAAATCTGGCCCGCCCCTGTCCATGCCTCGCTGGC
GGGGTGCCGGTGCCCGTGCCAGCTCGGCCCGCGCAAGCTGGACGCTGGGCAGACCCATGACCTTGCTGAC
GGTGCGCTCGATGTAATCCGCTTCGTGGCCGGGCTTGCGCTCTGCCAGCGCTGGGCTGGCCTCGGCCATG
GCCTTGCCGATTTC
Features (pLannotate 1.2.2; 21 found; start..end, strand, type, name):
   2013..2100    -  oriT           RSF1010 oriT: origin of transfer of the broad-host-range plasmid RSF1010 (Scholz et al., 1989)
   2131..2412    +  CDS            mobC: MOBC_ECOLX - Protein predicted: Swiss-Prot protein existence level 4. This protein is essential to promote the specific transfer of the plasmid in the presence of conjugative plasmids. From Escherichia coli.
   2442..2836    +  rep_origin     RSF1010 oriV: replication origin of the broad-host-range plasmid RSF1010; requires the RSF1010 RepA/B/C proteins for replication (Scholz et al., 1989)
   3338..3368    +  promoter       lac promoter: promoter for the E. coli lac operon
   3372..3394    +  protein_bind   lac operator (fragment): The lac repressor binds to the lac operator to inhibit transcription in E. coli. This inhibition can be relieved by adding lactose or isopropyl-β-D-thiogalactopyranoside (IPTG). lac repressor encoded by lacI
   3415..6063    +  CDS            RPOL_BPT7: Experimental evidence at protein level: Swiss-Prot protein existence level 1. Highly processive DNA-dependent RNA polymerase that catalyzes the transcription of class II and class III viral genes. Recognizes a specific promoter sequence and enters first into an 'abortive phase' where very short transcripts are synthesized and released before proceeding to the processive transcription of long RNA chains. Unwinds the double-stranded DNA to expose the coding strand for templating. Participates in the initiation of viral DNA replication presumably by making primers accessible to the DNA polymerase
   6273..6291    +  promoter       T7 promoter: promoter for bacteriophage T7 RNA polymerase
   6296..6320    +  protein_bind   lac operator: The lac repressor binds to the lac operator to inhibit transcription in E. coli. This inhibition can be relieved by adding lactose or isopropyl-β-D-thiogalactopyranoside (IPTG). lac repressor encoded by lacI
   6342..7055    +  CDS            GFPmut3: GFPmut3 is a basic (constitutively fluorescent) green fluorescent protein published in 1996, derived from Aequorea victoria. It is reported to be a very rapidly-maturing weak dimer.
   7063..7111    +  CDS            SET1 (fragment): solubility-enhancement tag derived from T7 phage gene 10B
   7119..7166    +  terminator     T7 terminator: transcription terminator for bacteriophage T7 RNA polymerase
   7326..7369    +  terminator     rrnB T1 terminator: Escherichia coli rrnB; transcription terminator T1 from the E. coli rrnB gene
   7429..7477    -  terminator     fd terminator (sequence withheld): central terminator from bacteriophage fd (Otsuka and Kunisawa, 1982)
   7500..8579    -  CDS            lacI: LACI_ECOLI - Experimental evidence at protein level: Swiss-Prot protein existence level 1. Repressor of the lactose operon. Binds allolactose as an inducer. From Escherichia coli (strain K12).
   8713..9501    -  CDS            aadA: S3AD_ECOLX - Experimental evidence at protein level: Swiss-Prot protein existence level 1. Mediates bacterial resistance to the antibiotics streptomycin and spectinomycin. From Escherichia coli.
   9508..9564    -  CDS            GmR (fragment): gentamycin acetyltransferase; aacC1; confers resistance to gentamycin
   9740..9763    -  promoter       Pc promoter (fragment): intI1 (promoter lies within the coding sequence); class 1 integron promoter
   9881..10732   -  CDS            RSF1010 RepC: replication protein C of the broad-host-range plasmid RSF1010 (Scholz et al., 1989); repC
  10719..11558   -  CDS            RSF1010 RepA: replication protein A of the broad-host-range plasmid RSF1010 (Scholz et al., 1989); repA
  11550..11624   -  ncRNA          Plasmid R1162: Accession: RF00043 - R1162-like plasmid antisense RNA
  12072..1932    -  CDS            mobA (across the origin): MOBA2_ECOLX - Also known as repB. Experimental evidence at protein level: Swiss-Prot protein existence level 1. Part of the relaxosome complex that is responsible for plasmid transfer during conjugation. Locally unwinds DNA and catalyzes the cleavage of one of the DNA strands at oriT. The cleaved strand is then transferred through the dedicated type IV secretion apparatus. MobA remains covalently linked at the 5' end of the strand, and once in the recipient cell, it probably catalyzes the rejoining of the two ends of the strand, re-forming the circular plasmid DNA. The primase activity of MobA
