>Addgene plasmid #110617 | pBTK550d | addgene full sequence | sequence record 218145 | Addgene NGS Result
[61 nt withheld, positions 1-61]
ATGAAGAAATTATTATTTGATGATCAGATAGCGGCGGGGAACTGCCAGACATCAAATAAAACAAAAGGCT
CAGTCGGAAGACTGGGCCTTTTGTTTTATCTGTTGTTTGTCGGTGAACACTCTCCCGGTTGTACCCTCCA
TCGCCTCGCATTCTCGGATGTCCTGGGGGTTCGTAACATCTCTGTAACTGCTGGGGTCCTTGTGATCCTG
ACTATGGGGTGGTTTTCAGGGATGGCAGCATATAGTTCCTCCTTTCAGCAAAAAACCCCTCAAGACCCGT
TTAGAGGCCCCAAGGGGTTATGCTAGTTATTGCTCAGCGGTGGCAGCAGCCAACTCAGCTTCCTTTCGGG
CTTTGTTAGCAGGGATTTATTTGTATAGTTCATCCATGCCGTGTGTAATCCCAGCAGCCGTGACAAACTC
AAGAAGGACCATGTGGTCGCGCTTTTCGTTGGGATCTTTCGAAAGGGCAGATTGAGTGGACAGGTAATGG
TTGTCTGGTAACAGCACAGGCCCATCGCCAATTGGGGTGTTTTGTTGGTAATGGTCGGCTAGTTGAACGC
TTCCATCCTCAATGTTGTGTCTGATCTTGAAGTTAACCTTGATACCGTTCTTTTGCTTGTCGGCCATAAT
GTACACATTATGGGAGTTATAGTTATATTCCAGTTTGTGGCCTAAAATATTTCCATCTTCCTTAAAGTCA
ATACCCTTTAACTCGATTCTATTAACAAGGGTATCACCCTCGAACTTCACTTCGGCGCGTGTCTTATAGT
TGCCGTCATCCTTAAAAAAGATGGTTCTCTCCTGTACATAGCCTTCGGGCATTGCACTCTTGAAAAAGTC
GTGCTGTTTCATGTGATCTGGGTAGCGCGCAAAGCACTGAACCCCATACCCGAACGTAGTGACCAGTGTT
GGCCATGGAACAGGTAGTTTACCCGTGGTGCAAATAAATTTAAGGGTCAGCTTGCCATATGTTGCGTCGC
CTTCACCCTCTCCACTGACAGAGAACTTGTGCCCATTAACATCACCGTCTAATTCCACGAGGATTGGGAC
AACTCCTGTGAAAAGCTCTTCTCCTTTACTCATATATCTCCTCTGTTTCTGTATGGAATTGTTATCCGCT
CACAATTCCTCTCCCTATAGTGAGTCGTATTAATTTGACAGTCATTCATCTTTCTGCCCCTCCAAAAGCA
AAAACCCGCCGAAGCGGGTTTTTACGTAAATCAGGTGAAACTGACCGACGTTCGTCTGCAATTATCGGCC
AGTTCAGCAGCTGACAAATGCTCTTTCCCTAAACTCCCCCCATAAAAAAACCCGCCGAAGCGGGTTTTTA
CGTTATTTGCGGATTAACGATTACGGATTTACGCGAACGCGAAGTCCGACTCTAAGATGTCACGGAGGTT
CAAGTTACCTTTAGCCGGAAGTGCTGGCATTTTGTCCAATTGAGACTCGTGCAACTGGTCAGCGAACTGG
TCGTAGAAATCAGCCAGTACATCACAAGACTCATATGTGTCAACCATAGTTTCGCGCACTGCTTTGAACA
GGTTCGCAGCGTCAGCCGGAATGGTACCGAAGGAGTCGTGAATCAGTGCAAAAGATTCGATTCCGTACTT
CTCGTGTGCCCACACTACAGTCTTACGAAGGTGGCTACCGTCTTGGCTGTGTACAAAGTTAGGAGCGATA
CCAGACTCCTGTTTGTGTGCATCAATCTCGCTATCTTTGTTGGTGTTAATGGTAGGCTGTAAGCGGAACT
GACCGAGGAACATCAGGTTCAAGCGCGTCTGAATAGGCTTCTTGTATTCCTGCCACACAGGGAAACCATC
AGGAGTTACCCAATGCACAGCGCAACGCTTGCGAAGAATCTCTCCAGTCTTCTTATCTTTGACCTCAGCA
GCCAGCAGCTTAGCAGCAGACTTAAGCCAGTTCATTGCTTCAACCGCAGCTACCACCGTCACGCTCACAG
ATTCCCAAATCAGCTTAGCCATGTATCCAGCAGCCTGATTCGGCTGAGTGAACATCAGACCCTTGCCGGA
ATCAATAGCTGGCTGAATGGTATCTTCCAGCACTTGTTGACGGAAGCCGAACTCTTTGGACCCGTAAGCC
AGCGTCATGACTGAACGCTTAGTCACACTGCGAGTAACACCGTAAGCCAGCCATTGACCAGCCAGTGCCT
TAGTGCCCAGCTTGACTTTCTCAGAGATTTCACCAGTGTTCTCATCGGTCACGGTAACTACTTCGTTATC
GGTCCCATTGATTGCGTCTGCTTGTAGAATCTCGTTGACTTTCTTAGCAACAATCCCGTAGATGTCCTGA
ACGGTTTCACTAGGAAGCAAGTTAACCGCGCGACCACCTACCTCATCTCGGAGCATCGCGGAGAAGTGCT
GGATGCCAGAGCAAGACCCGTCAAACGCCAGCGGAAGGGAGCAGTTATAGCTCAGGCCGTGGTGCTGTAC
CCCAGCGTACTCAAAGCAGAACGCAAGGAAGCAGAACGGAGAATCTTGCTCAGCCCACCAAGTGTTCTCC
AGTGGAGACTTAGCGCAAGCCATGATGTTCTCGTGGTTTTCCTCAATGAACTTGATGCGCTCAGGGAACG
GAACCTTATCGACACCCGCACAGTTTGCACCGTGGATTTTCAGCCAGTAGTAACCTTCCTTACCGATTGG
TTTACCTTTCGCCAGCGTAAGCAGTCCTTTGGTCATATCGTTACCTTGCGGGTTGAACATTGACACAGCG
TAAACACGACCGCGCCAGTCCATGTTGTAAGGGAACCAGATGGCCTTATGGTTAGCAAACTTATTGGCTT
GCTCAAGCATGAACTCAAGGCTGATACGGCGAGACTTGCGAGCCTTGTCCTTGCGGTACACAGCAGCGGC
AGCACGTTTCCACGCGGTGAGAGCCTCAGGATTCATGTCGATGTCTTCCGGTTTCATCGGGAGTTCTTCA
CGCTCAATCGCAGGGATGTCCTCGACCGGACAATGCTTCCACTTGGTGATTACGTTGGCGACCGCTAGGA
CTTTCTTGTTGATTTTCCATGCGGTGTTTTGCGCAATGTTAATCGCTTTGTACACCTCAGGCATGTAAAC
GTCTTCGTAGCGCATCAGTGCTTTCTTACTGTGAGTACGCACCAGCGCCAGAGGACGACGACCGTTAGCC
CAATAGCCACCACCAGTAATGCCAGTCCACGGCTTAGGAGGAACTACGCAAGGTTGGAACATCGGAGAGA
TGCCAGCCAGCGCACCTGCACGGGTTGCGATAGCCTCAGCGTATTCAGGTGCGAGTTCGATAGTCTCAGA
GTCTTGACCTACTACGCCAGCATTTTGGCGGTGTAAGCTAACCATTCCGGTTGACTCAATGAGCATCTCG
ATGCAGCGTACTCCTACATGAATAGAGTCTTCCTTATGCCACGAAGACCACGCCTCGCCACCGAGTAGAC
CCTTAGAGAGCATGTCAGCCTCGACAACTTGCATAAATGCTTTCTTGTAGACGTGCCCTACGCGCTTGTT
GAGTTGTTCCTCAACGTTTTTCTTGAAGTGCTTAGCTTCAAGGTCACGGATACGACCGAAGCGAGCCTCG
TCCTCAATGGCCCGACCGATTGCGCTTGCTACAGCCTGAACGGTTGTATTGTCAGCACTGGTTAGGCAAG
CCAGAGTGGTCTTAATGGTGATGTACGCTACGGCTTCCGGCTTGATTTCTTGCAGGAACTGGAAGGCTGT
CGGGCGCTTGCCGCGCTTAGCTTTCACTTCCTCAAACCAGTCGTTGATGCGTGCAATCATCTTAGGGAGT
AGGGTAGTGATGAGAGGCTTGGCGGCAGCGTTATCCGCAACCTCACCAGCTTTAAGTTGACGCTCAAACA
TCTTGCGGAAGCGTGCTTCACCCATCTCGTAAGACTCATGCTCAAGGGCCAACTGTTCGCGAGCTAAACG
CTCACCGTAATGGTCAGCCAGAGTGTTGAACGGGATAGCAGCCAGTTCGATGTCAGAGAAGTCGTTCTTA
GCGATGTTAATCGTGTTCATAGTTAATTTCTCCTCTTTAAAATTGTTATCCGCTCACAATTCCACACAAC
ATACGAGCCGGAAGCATAAAGTGTAAACGTTGAGGGGCAGGTTGTCTTGAGGGTGACAGAGCAAGACCCT
GTCTAGATGCGAATTCAGGGGCCTGTCAGACCAAGTTTACTCATATATACTTTAGATTGATTTCTGAAAG
CGACCAGGTGCTCGGCGTGGCAAGACTCGCAGCGAACCCGTAGAAAGCCATGCTCCAGCCGCCCGCATTG
GAGAAATTCTTCAAATTCCCGTTGCACATAGCCCGGCAATTCCTTTCCCTGCTCTGCCATAAGCGCAGCG
AATGCCGGGTAATACTCGTCAACGATCTGATAGAGAAGGGTTTGCTCGGGTCGGTGGCTCTGGTAACGAC
CAGTATCCCGATCCCGGCTGGCCGTCCTGGCCGCCACATGAGGCATGTTCCGCGTCCTTGCAATACTGTG
TTTACATACAGTCTATCGCTTAGCGGAAAGTTCTTTTACCCTCAGCCGAAATGCCTGCCGTTGCTAGACA
TTGCCAGCCAGTGCCCGTCACTCCCGTACTAACTGTCACGAACCCCTGCAATAACTGTCACGCCCCCCTG
CAATAACTGTCACGAACCCCTGCAATAACTGTCACGCCCCCAAACCTGCAAACCCAGCAGGGGCGGGGGC
TGGCGGGGTGTTGGAAAAATCCATCCATGATTATCTAAGAATAATCCACTAGGCGCGGTTATCAGCGCCC
TTGTGGGGCGCTGCTGCCCTTGCCCAATATGCCCGGCCAGAGGCCGGATAGCTGGTCTATTCGCTGCGCT
AGGCTACACACCGCCCCACCGCTGCGCGGCAGGGGGAAAGGCGGGCAAAGCCCGCTAAACCCCACACCAA
ACCCCGCAGAAATACGCTGGAGCGCTTTTAGCCGCTTTAGCGGCCTTTCCCCCTACCCGAAGGGTGGGGG
CGCGTGTGCAGCCCCGCAGGGCCTGTCTCGGTCGATCATTCAGCCCGGCTCATCCTTCTGGCGTGGCGGC
AGACCGAACAAGGCGCGGTCGTGGTCGCGTTCAAGGTACGCATCCATTGCCGCCATGAGCCGATCCTCCG
GCCACTCGCTGCTGTTCACCTTGGCCAAAATCATGGCCCCCACCAGCACCTTGCGCCTTGTTTCGTTCTT
GCGCTCTTGCTGCTGTTCCCTTGCCCGCACCCGCTGAATTTCGGCATTGATTCGCGCTCGTTGTTCTTCG
AGCTTGGCCAGCCGATCCGCCGCCTTGTTGCTCCCCTTAACCATCTTGACACCCCATTGTTAATGTGCTG
TCTCGTAGGCTATCATGGAGGCACAGCGGCGGCAATCCCGACCCTACTTTGTAGGGGAGGGCGCACTTAC
CGGTTTCTCTTCGAGAAACTGGCCTAACGGCCACCCTTCGGGCGGTGCGCTCTCCGAGGGCCATTGCATG
GAGCCGAAAAGCAAAAGCAACAGCGAGGCAGCATGGCGATTTATCACCTTACGGCGAAAACCGGCAGCAG
GTCGGGCGGCCAATCGGCCAGGGCCAAGGCCGACTACATCCAGCGCGAAGGCAAGTATGCCCGCGACATG
GATGAAGTCTTGCACGCCGAATCCGGGCACATGCCGGAGTTCGTCGAGCGGCCCGCCGACTACTGGGATG
CTGCCGACCTGTATGAACGCGCCAATGGGCGGCTGTTCAAGGAGGTCGAATTTGCCCTGCCGGTCGAGCT
GACCCTCGACCAGCAGAAGGCGCTGGCGTCCGAGTTCGCCCAGCACCTGACCGGTGCCGAGCGCCTGCCG
TATACGCTGGCCATCCATGCCGGTGGCGGCGAGAACCCGCACTGCCACCTGATGATCTCCGAGCGGATCA
ATGACGGCATCGAGCGGCCCGCCGCTCAGTGGTTCAAGCGGTACAACGGCAAGACCCCGGAGAAGGGCGG
GGCACAGAAGACCGAAGCGCTCAAGCCCAAGGCATGGCTTGAGCAGACCCGCGAGGCATGGGCCGACCAT
GCCAACCGGGCATTAGAGCGGGCTGGCCACGACGCCCGCATTGACCACAGAACACTTGAGGCGCAGGGCA
TCGAGCGCCTGCCCGGTGTTCACCTGGGGCCGAACGTGGTGGAGATGGAAGGCCGGGGCATCCGCACCGA
CCGGGCAGACGTGGCCCTGAACATCGACACCGCCAACGCCCAGATCATCGACTTACAGGAATACCGGGAG
GCAATAGACCATGAACGCAATCGACAGAGTGAAGAAATCCAGAGGCATCAACGAGTTAGCGGAGCAGATC
GAACCGCTGGCCCAGAGCATGGCGACACTGGCCGACGAAGCCCGGCAGGTCATGAGCCAGACCCAGCAGG
CCAGCGAGGCGCAGGCGGCGGAGTGGCTGAAAGCCCAGCGCCAGACAGGGGCGGCATGGGTGGAGCTGGC
CAAAGAGTTGCGGGAGGTAGCCGCCGAGGTGAGCAGCGCCGCGCAGAGCGCCCGGAGCGCGTCGCGGGGG
TGGCACTGGAAGCTATGGCTAACCGTGATGCTGGCTTCCATGATGCCTACGGTGGTGCTGCTGATCGCAT
CGTTGCTCTTGCTCGACCTGACGCCACTGACAACCGAGGACGGCTCGATCTGGCTGCGCTTGGTGGCCCG
ATGAAGAACGACAGGACTTTGCAGGCCATAGGCCGACAGCTCAAGGCCATGGGCTGTGAGCGCTTCGATA
TCGGCGTCAGGGACGCCACCACCGGCCAGATGATGAACCGGGAATGGTCAGCCGCCGAAGTGCTCCAGAA
CACGCCATGGCTCAAGCGGATGAATGCCCAGGGCAATGACGTGTATATCAGGCCCGCCGAGCAGGAGCGG
CATGGTCTGGTGCTGGTGGACGACCTCAGCGAGTTTGACCTGGATGACATGAAAGCCGAGGGCCGGGAGC
CTGCCCTGGTAGTGGAAACCAGCCCGAAGAACTATCAGGCATGGGTCAAGGTGGCCGACGCCGCAGGCGG
TGAACTTCGGGGGCAGATTGCCCGGACGCTGGCCAGCGAGTACGACGCCGACCCGGCCAGCGCCGACAGC
CGCCACTATGGCCGCTTGGCGGGCTTCACCAACCGCAAGGACAAGCACACCACCCGCGCCGGTTATCAGC
CGTGGGTGCTGCTGCGTGAATCCAAGGGCAAGACCGCCACCGCTGGCCCGGCGCTGGTGCAGCAGGCTGG
CCAGCAGATCGAGCAGGCCCAGCGGCAGCAGGAGAAGGCCCGCAGGCTGGCCAGCCTCGAACTGCCCGAG
CGGCAGCTTAGCCGCCACCGGCGCACGGCGCTGGACGAGTACCGCAGCGAGATGGCCGGGCTGGTCAAGC
GCTTCGGTGATGACCTCAGCAAGTGCGACTTTATCGCCGCGCAGAAGCTGGCCAGCCGGGGCCGCAGTGC
CGAGGAAATCGGCAAGGCCATGGCCGAGGCCAGCCCAGCGCTGGCAGAGCGCAAGCCCGGCCACGAAGCG
GATTACATCGAGCGCACCGTCAGCAAGGTCATGGGTCTGCCCAGCGTCCAGCTTGCGCGGGCCGAGCTGG
CACGGGCACCGGCACCCCGCCAGCGAGGCATGGACAGGGGCGGGCCAGATTTCAGCATGTAGTGCTTGCG
TTGGTACTCACGCCTGTTATACTATGAGTACTCACGCACAGAAGGGGGTTTTATGGAATACGAAAAAAGC
GCTTCAGGGTCGGTCTACCTGATCAAAAGTGACAAGGGCTATTGGTTGCCCGGTGGCTTTGGTTATACGT
CAAACAAGGCCGAGGCTGGCCGCTTTTCAGTCGCTGATATGGCCAGCCTTAACCTTGACGGCTGCACCTT
GTCCTTGTTCCGCGAAGACAAGCCTTTCGGCCCCGGCAAGTTTCTCGGTGACTGATATGAAAGACCAAAA
GGACAAGCAGACCGGCGACCTGCTGGCCAGCCCTGACGCTGTACGCCAAGCGCGATATGCCGAGCGCATG
AAGGCCAAAGGGATGCGTCAGCGCAAGTTCTGGCTGACCGACGACGAATACGAGGCGCTGCGCGAGTGCC
TGGAAGAACTCAGAGCGGCGCAGGGCGGGGGTAGTGACCCCGCCAGCGCCTAACCACCAACTGCCTGCAA
AGGAGGCAATCAATGGCTACCCATAAGCCTATCAATATTCTGGAGGCGTTCGCAGCAGCGCCGCCACCGC
TGGACTACGTTTTGCCCAACATGGTGGCCGGTACGGTCGGGGCGCTGGTGTCGCCCGGTGGTGCCGGTAA
ATCCATGCTGGCCCTGCAACTGGCCGCACAGATTGCAGGCGGGCCGGATCTGCTGGAGGTGGGCGAACTG
CCCACCGGCCCGGTGATCTACCTGCCCGCCGAAGACCCGCCCACCGCCATTCATCACCGCCTGCACGCCC
TTGGGGCGCACCTCAGCGCCGAGGAACGGCAAGCCGTGGCTGACGGCCTGCTGATCCAGCCGCTGATCGG
CAGCCTGCCCAACATCATGGCCCCGGAGTGGTTCGACGGCCTCAAGCGCGCCGCCGAGGGCCGCCGCCTG
ATGGTGCTGGACACGCTGCGCCGGTTCCACATCGAGGAAGAAAACGCCAGCGGCCCCATGGCCCAGGTCA
TCGGTCGCATGGAGGCCATCGCCGCCGATACCGGGTGCTCTATCGTGTTCCTGCACCATGCCAGCAAGGG
CGCGGCCATGATGGGCGCAGGCGACCAGCAGCAGGCCAGCCGGGGCAGCTCGGTACTGGTCGATAACATC
CGCTGGCAGTCCTACCTGTCGAGCATGACCAGCGCCGAGGCCGAGGAATGGGGTGTGGACGACGACCAGC
GCCGGTTCTTCGTCCGCTTCGGTGTGAGCAAGGCCAACTATGGCGCACCGTTCGCTGATCGGTGGTTCAG
GCGGCATGACGGCGGGGTGCTCAAGCCCGCCGTGCTGGAGAGGCAGCGCAAGAGCAAGGGGGTGCCCCGT
GGTGAAGCCTAAGAACAAGCACAGCCTCAGCCACGTCCGGCACGACCCGGCGCACTGTCTGGCCCCCGGC
CTGTTCCGTGCCCTCAAGCGGGGCGAGCGCAAGCGCAGCAAGCTGGACGTGACGTATGACTACGGCGACG
GCAAGCGGATCGAGTTCAGCGGCCCGGAGCCGCTGGGCGCTGATGATCTGCGCATCCTGCAAGGGCTGGT
GGCCATGGCTGGGCCTAATGGCCTAGTGCTTGGCCCGGAACCCAAGACCGAAGGCGGACGGCAGCTCCGG
CTGTTCCTGGAACCCAAGTGGGAGGCCGTCACCGCTGATGCCATGGTGGTCAAAGGTAGCTATCGGGCGC
TGGCAAAGGAAATCGGGGCAGAGGTCGATAGTGGTGGGGCGCTCAAGCACATACAGGACTGCATCGAGCG
CCTTTGGAAGGTATCCATCATCGCCCAGAATGGCCGCAAGCGGCAGGGGTTTCGGCTGCTGTCGGAGTAC
GCCAGCGACGAGGCGGACGGGCGCCTGTACGTGGCCCTGAACCCCTTGATCGCGCAGGCCGTCATGGGTG
GCGGCCAGCATGTGCGCATCAGCATGGACGAGGTGCGGGCGCTGGACAGCGAAACCGCCCGCCTGCTGCA
CCAGCGGCTGTGTGGCTGGATCGACCCCGGCAAAACCGGCAAGGCTTCCATAGATACCTTGTGCGGCTAT
GTCTGGCCGTCAGAGGCCAGTGGTTCGACCATGCGCAAGCGCCGCCAGCGGGTGCGCGAGGCGTTGCCGG
AGCTGGTCGCGCTGGGCTGGACGGTAACCGAGTTCGCGGCGGGCAAGTACGACATCACCCGGCCCAAGGC
GGCAGGCTGACTCACGTTAAGGGATTTTGGTCATGACCAGCCAGGACAGAAATGCCTCGACTTCGCTGCT
ACCCAAGGTTGCCGGGTGACGCACACCGTGGAAACGGATGAAGGCACGAACCCAGTGGACATAAGCCTGT
TCGGTTCGTAAGCTGTAATGCAAGTAGCGTATGCGCTCACGCAACTGGTCCAGAACCTTGACCGAACGCA
GCGGTGGTAACGGCGCAGTGGCGGTTTTCATGGCTTGTTATGACTGTTTTTTTGGGGTACAGTCTATGCC
TCGGGCATCCAAGCAGCAAGCGCGTTACGCCGTGGGTCGATGTTTGATGTTATGGAGCAGCAACGATGTT
ACGCAGCAGGGCAGTCGCCCTAAAACAAAGTTAAACATTATGAGGGAAGCGGTGATCGCCGAAGTATCGA
CTCAACTATCAGAGGTAGTTGGCGTCATCGAGCGCCATCTCGAACCGACGTTGCTGGCCGTACATTTGTA
CGGCTCCGCAGTGGATGGCGGCCTGAAGCCACACAGTGATATTGATTTGCTGGTTACGGTGACCGTAAGG
CTTGATGAAACAACGCGGCGAGCTTTGATCAACGACCTTTTGGAAACTTCGGCTTCCCCTGGAGAGAGCG
AGATTCTCCGCGCTGTAGAAGTCACCATTGTTGTGCACGACGACATCATTCCGTGGCGTTATCCAGCTAA
GCGCGAACTGCAATTTGGAGAATGGCAGCGCAATGACATTCTTGCGGGTATCTTCGAGCCAGCCACGATC
GACATTGATCTGGCTATCTTGCTGACAAAAGCAAGAGAACATAGCGTTGCCTTGGTAGGTCCAGCGGCGG
AGGAACTCTTTGATCCGGTTCCTGAACAGGATCTATTTGAGGCGCTAAATGAAACCTTAACGCTATGGAA
CTCGCCGCCCGACTGGGCTGGCGATGAGCGAAATGTAGTGCTTACGTTGTCCCGCATTTGGTACAGCGCA
GTAACCGGCAAAATCGCGCCGAAGGATGTCGCTGCCGACTGGGCAATGGAGCGCCTGCCGGCCCAGTATC
AGCCCGTCATACTTGAAGCTAGACAGGCTTATCTTGGACAAGAAGAAGATCGCTTGGCCTCGCGCGCAGA
TCAGTTGGAAGAATTTGTCCACTACGTGAAAGGCGAGATCACCAAGGTAGTCGGCAAATAAGCGGCCGCT
CGGCTTTGGCAGTTTATTCTTGACATGTAGTGAGGGGGCTGGTATAATCACATAGTACTGTTATACAGAA
ACAGAGGAGATATTACGGTACGCAAGTACACAAGATACAGGAGAGGTACTCATGAAACCAGTAACGTTAT
ACGATGTCGCAGAGTATGCCGGTGTCTCTTATCAGACCGTTTCCCGCGTGGTGAACCAGGCCAGCCACGT
TTCTGCGAAAACGCGGGAAAAAGTGGAAGCGGCGATGGCGGAGCTGAATTACATTCCCAACCGCGTGGCA
CAACAACTGGCGGGCAAACAGTCGTTGCTGATTGGCGTTGCCACCTCCAGTCTGGCCCTGCACGCGCCGT
CGCAAATTGTCGCGGCGATTAAATCTCGCGCCGATCAACTGGGTGCCAGCGTGGTGGTGTCGATGGTAGA
ACGAAGCGGCGTCGAAGCCTGTAAAGCGGCGGTGCACAATCTTCTCGCGCAACGCGTCAGTGGGCTGATC
ATTAACTATCCGCTGGATGACCAGGATGCCATTGCTGTGGAAGCTGCCTGCACTAATGTTCCGGCGTTAT
TTCTTGATGTCTCTGACCAGACACCCATCAACAGTATTATTTTCTCCCATGAAGACGGTACGCGACTGGG
CGTGGAGCATCTGGTCGCATTGGGTCACCAGCAAATCGCGCTGTTAGCGGGCCCATTAAGTTCTGTCTCG
GCGCGTCTGCGTCTGGCTGGCTGGCATAAATATCTCACTCGCAATCAAATTCAGCCGATAGCGGAACGGG
AAGGCGACTGGAGTGCCATGTCCGGTTTTCAACAAACCATGCAAATGCTGAATGAGGGCATCGTTCCCAC
TGCGATGCTGGTTGCCAACGATCAGATGGCGCTGGGCGCAATGCGCGCCATTACCGAGTCCGGGCTGCGC
GTTGGTGCGGATATCTCGGTAGTGGGATACGACGATACCGAAGACAGCTCATGTTATATCCCGCCGTTAA
CCACCATCAAACAGGATTTTCGCCTGCTGGGGCAAACCAGCGTGGACCGCTTGCTGCAACTCTCTCAGGG
CCAGGCGGTGAAGGGCAATCAGCTGTTGCCGGTGTCACTGGTGAAAAGAAAAACCACCCTGGCGCCCAAT
ACGCAAACCGCCTCTCCCCGCGCGTTGGCCGATTCATTAATGCAGCTGGCACGACAGGTTTCCCGACTGG
AAAGCGGGCAGTGATGTA
[7 nt withheld, positions 12260-12266]
Features (pLannotate 1.2.2; 22 found; start..end, strand, type, name):
      9..57      +  terminator     fd terminator (sequence withheld): central terminator from bacteriophage fd (Otsuka and Kunisawa, 1982)
    117..160     -  terminator     rrnB T1 terminator: Escherichia coli rrnB; transcription terminator T1 from the E. coli rrnB gene
    320..367     -  terminator     T7 terminator: transcription terminator for bacteriophage T7 RNA polymerase
    375..423     -  CDS            SET1 (fragment): solubility-enhancement tag derived from T7 phage gene 10B
    431..1144    -  CDS            GFPmut3: GFPmut3 is a basic (constitutively fluorescent) green fluorescent protein published in 1996, derived from Aequorea victoria. It is reported to be a very rapidly-maturing weak dimer.
   1166..1190    -  protein_bind   lac operator: The lac repressor binds to the lac operator to inhibit transcription in E. coli. This inhibition can be relieved by adding lactose or isopropyl-β-D-thiogalactopyranoside (IPTG). lac repressor encoded by lacI
   1195..1213    -  promoter       T7 promoter: promoter for bacteriophage T7 RNA polymerase
   1423..4071    -  CDS            RPOL_BPT7: Experimental evidence at protein level: Swiss-Prot protein existence level 1. Highly processive DNA-dependent RNA polymerase that catalyzes the transcription of class II and class III viral genes. Recognizes a specific promoter sequence and enters first into an 'abortive phase' where very short transcripts are synthesized and released before proceeding to the processive transcription of long RNA chains. Unwinds the double-stranded DNA to expose the coding strand for templating. Participates in the initiation of viral DNA replication presumably by making primers accessible to the DNA polymerase
   4092..4114    -  protein_bind   lac operator (fragment): The lac repressor binds to the lac operator to inhibit transcription in E. coli. This inhibition can be relieved by adding lactose or isopropyl-β-D-thiogalactopyranoside (IPTG). lac repressor encoded by lacI
   4118..4148    -  promoter       lac promoter: promoter for the E. coli lac operon
   4650..5044    -  rep_origin     RSF1010 oriV: replication origin of the broad-host-range plasmid RSF1010; requires the RSF1010 RepA/B/C proteins for replication (Scholz et al., 1989)
   5074..5355    -  CDS            mobC: MOBC_ECOLX - Protein predicted: Swiss-Prot protein existence level 4. This protein is essential to promote the specific transfer of the plasmid in the presence of conjugative plasmids. From Escherichia coli.
   5386..5473    +  oriT           RSF1010 oriT: origin of transfer of the broad-host-range plasmid RSF1010 (Scholz et al., 1989)
   6302..6712    +  CDS            mobB: MOBB2_ECOLX - Protein predicted: Swiss-Prot protein existence level 4. This protein is essential to promote the specific transfer of the plasmid in the presence of conjugative plasmids. From Escherichia coli.
   6712..7683    +  CDS            RSF1010 RepB: replication protein B of the broad-host-range plasmid RSF1010 (Scholz et al., 1989); repB
   8126..8200    +  ncRNA          Plasmid R1162: Accession: RF00043 - R1162-like plasmid antisense RNA
   8194..9033    +  CDS            RSF1010 RepA: replication protein A of the broad-host-range plasmid RSF1010 (Scholz et al., 1989); repA
   9020..9871    +  CDS            RSF1010 RepC (fragment): replication protein C of the broad-host-range plasmid RSF1010 (Scholz et al., 1989); repC
   9989..10012   +  promoter       Pc promoter (fragment): intI1 (promoter lies within the coding sequence); class 1 integron promoter
  10188..10244   +  CDS            GmR (fragment): gentamycin acetyltransferase; aacC1; confers resistance to gentamycin
  10251..11039   +  CDS            aadA: S3AD_ECOLX - Experimental evidence at protein level: Swiss-Prot protein existence level 1. Mediates bacterial resistance to the antibiotics streptomycin and spectinomycin. From Escherichia coli.
  11173..12252   +  CDS            lacI: LACI_ECOLI - Experimental evidence at protein level: Swiss-Prot protein existence level 1. Repressor of the lactose operon. Binds allolactose as an inducer. From Escherichia coli (strain K12).
