[The description below was written by a language model from this plasmid's Addgene catalogue record and pLannotate feature annotations shown in this document.]
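Description:
pBTK550d is a 12,266 bp broad-host-range bacterial expression plasmid built on the RSF1010 backbone by modular assembly with the bee microbiome toolkit (BTK). It replicates from the RSF1010 oriV, which depends on the plasmid-encoded RepA, RepB and RepC proteins rather than host-specific factors, allowing low-copy maintenance in a wide range of Gram-negative bacteria. The R1162-type antisense RNA that regulates the replication genes is also annotated. The backbone retains oriT together with the mobilisation genes mobA, mobB and mobC, so the plasmid can be transferred by conjugation when a helper supplies the transfer machinery. Selection is by spectinomycin through aadA, which also confers streptomycin resistance. This gene lies downstream of a fragment of the class 1 integron Pc promoter and a short remnant of a gentamicin resistance gene.

The payload is a self-contained, two-stage inducible expression system. A lac promoter with a lac operator drives the bacteriophage T7 RNA polymerase gene. A T7 promoter, followed by its own lac operator, drives GFPmut3, a rapidly maturing green fluorescent protein. The reporter cassette ends with a T7 terminator, with rrnB T1 and fd terminators nearby, and a short sequence matching part of a T7 gene 10B-derived solubility tag lies just after the GFP coding region. The plasmid also carries lacI, so the repressor holds both the polymerase and the reporter off until an inducer such as IPTG is added. Because polymerase, repressor and reporter all sit on one plasmid, T7-driven expression does not require a specialised host strain. This suits testing inducible gene expression in non-model bacteria such as bee gut symbionts. The depositor and sequencing-verified records are the same length and show the same features in opposite orientations.
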