Addgene plasmid #110617: pBTK550d
Purpose: BTK assembled broad-host-range plasmid encoding inducible GFP driven by T7 polymerase
Depositing lab: Jeffrey Barrick. Depositing organization: University of Texas at Austin. Publication: Genetic Engineering of Bee Gut Microbiome Bacteria with a Toolkit for Modular Assembly of Broad-Host-Range Plasmids. Leonard SP, Perutka J, Powell JE, Geng P, Richhart DD, Byrom M, Kar S, Davies BW, Ellington AD, Moran NA, Barrick JE. ACS Synth Biol. 2018 May 18;7(5):1279-1290. doi: 10.1021/acssynbio.7b00399. Epub 2018 Apr 13. PubMed 29608282.
Backbone
  Vector backbone: RSF1010
  Vector type: Bacterial Expression
Growth in bacteria
  Bacterial resistance: Spectinomycin, 50 μg/mL
  Growth temperature: 37°C
  Growth strain: DH5alpha
  Copy number: Low Copy
Gene/Insert
  Gene/Insert name: GFP
  Species: Synthetic
  Cloning method: Restriction Enzyme; 5′ cloning site unknown (unknown if destroyed); 3′ cloning site unknown (unknown if destroyed)
Terms and licenses: Academic/Nonprofit Terms; Industry Terms: Not Available to Industry
How to cite: pBTK550d was a gift from Jeffrey Barrick (Addgene plasmid # 110617 ; http://n2t.net/addgene:110617 ; RRID:Addgene_110617)
